>Addgene plasmid #216896 | pST39-Mega'-deltaBK | addgene full sequence | sequence record 445532 | Addgene NGS Result
AACGCCAGCAACGCGGCCTTTTTACGGTTCCTGGCCTTTTGCTGGCCTTTTGCTCACATGTTCTTTCCTG
CGTTATCCCCTGATTCTGTGGATAACCGTATTACCGCCTTTGAGTGAGCTGATACCGCTCGCCGCAGCCG
AACGACCGAGCGCAGCGAGTCAGTGAGCGAGGAAGCGGAAGAGCGCCTGATGCGGTATTTTCTCCTTACG
CATCTGTGCGGTATTTCACACCGCAATGGTGCACTCTCAGTACAATCTGCTCTGATGCCGCATAGTTAAG
CCAGTATACACTCCGCTATCGCTACGTGACTGGGTCATGGCTGCGCCCCGACACCCGCCAACACCCGCTG
ACGCGCCCTGACGGGCTTGTCTGCTCCCGGCATCCGCTTACAGACAAGCTGTGACCGTCTCCGGGAGCTG
CATGTGTCAGAGGTTTTCACCGTCATCACCGAAACGCGCGAGGCAGCTGCGGTAAAGCTCATCAGCGTGG
TCGTGAAGCGATTCACAGATGTCTGCCTGTTCATCCGCGTCCAGCTCGTTGAGTTTCTCCAGAAGCGTTA
ATGTCTGGCTTCTGATAAAGCGGGCCATGTTAAGGGCGGTTTTTTCCTGTTTGGTCACTGATGCCTCCGT
GTAAGGGGGATTTCTGTTCATGGGGTAATGATACCGATGAAACGAGAGAGGATGCTCACGATACGGGTTA
CTGATGATGAACATGCCCGGTTACTGGAACGTTGTGAGGGTAAACAACTGGCGGTATGGATGCGGCGGGA
CCAGAGAAAAATCACTCAGGGTCAATGCCAGCGCTTCGTTAATACAGATGTAGGTGCTGGCACCATGCAT
CGATCCCGCGAAATTAATACGACTCACTATAGGGAGACCACAACGGTTTCCCTCTAGAGATAGCTTAGCG
ATGTGAAAGAAGCTGGAGAAAACTTTCAAGAAAAAGTTTCTTCTTCAGACGATAAAGAGAAGTCAAAAAA
TAAGCGGAAAATAAAAGGCGTAAATCAGATTAAAAAAGCAACGGATATTAAAAGCTCTACTAAGATTAAA
AGTTCTAATGATATTAAATCATCTACAGATTTAAAAACAATGGGATCATTAGATCTAACTATTGGAGGCT
ACTAAAAATGGAAATTAAAAAAATTATGCAAGCCGTGAACGACTTTTTCGGTGAACACGTAGCTCCTCCT
CATAAAATTACCTCGGTGGAAGCTACTGAAGATGAAGGTTGGAGAGTTATTGTTGAAGTCATTGAAGAAC
GAGAATATATGAAAAAATACGCCAAAGATGAAATGCTCGGAACGTACGAGTGCTTTGTAAATAAAGAAAA
AGAAGTCATTTCATTCAAACGACTCGACGTCAGATATAGAAGCGCCATTGGCATTGAAGCATAAACGATA
AGATGGCAGGAGGAACGTAAAAATGACCGTCTTAACAGACAAAAGGAAAAAAGGCAGTGGAGCTTTTATA
CAAGATGACGAGACAAAAGAGGTTCTTTCAAGAGCGCTGAGCTATTTAAAATCCGGCTATTCCATTCATT
TTACAGGTCCTGCCGGCGGAGGCAAAACCTCTTTAGCGCGAGCGCTTGCTAAAAAGAGAAAGCGTCCTGT
AATGCTGATGCACGGGAATCACGAGCTCAACAACAAAGATTTAATTGGCGATTTTACGGGATACACGAGC
AAAAAAGTAATCGACCAGTACGTTCGTTCTGTCTATAAAAAAGATGAACAGGTGAGTGAAAACTGGCAGG
ATGGCCGATTGCTTGAAGCTGTAAAAAATGGCTATACGCTGATTTACGACGAATTTACTCGTTCTAAGCC
TGCGACGAATAATATCTTTCTATCGATATTAGAAGAAGGCGTGCTGCCGCTGTATGGAGTAAAAATGACC
GATCCTTTTGTGCGCGTGCATCCCGATTTCCGCGTCATCTTCACAAGCAATCCAGCTGAGTATGCCGGCG
TATATGATACGCAAGATGCGCTTCTCGACAGGTTAATTACCATGTTTATTGATTATAAAGACATCGACAG
AGAGACAGCGATTTTAACGGAGAAAACGGACGTAGAAGAAGATGAAGCGCGCACAATTGTAACGCTCGTA
GCAAACGTGCGAAACCGCTCTGGAGACGAAAACAGCAGCGGACTTAGCCTGCGGGCTTCGCTTATGATCG
CTACCCTTGCCACGCAGCAAGACATTCCTATCGATGGAAGTGACGAAGATTTTCAAACGTTATGTATCGA
TATTTTGCATCATCCGCTTACCAAATGTTTGGATGAAGAAAATGCAAAAAGCAAAGCCGAAAAAATCATT
TTAGAAGAATGTAAGAATATAGACACTGAAGAAAAGTAAAGGAGCTTGAAAACATGAGTGAAACAAACGA
AACAGGTATTTATATTTTTAGCGCCATTCAAACGGATAAAGACGAAGAATTTGGCGCCGTGGAAGTAGAA
GGAACAAAAGCTGAAACATTTTTGATTCGCTACAAAGACGCGGCTATGGTAGCAGCTGAAGTACCGATGA
AAATTTATCATCCTAATCGCCAAAATTTATTAATGCATCAAAACGCAGTAGCAGCGATTATGGACAAGAA
CGATACGGTTATTCCAATCAGCTTTGGGAATGTATTCAAATCAAAAGAAGACGTAAAAGTTCTTTTGGAA
AACCTTTATCCGCAGTTTGAAAAGCTGTTTCCAGCGATCAAAGGAAAAATTGAAGTCGGTTTAAAAGTAA
TTGGGAAAAAAGAATGGCTTGAGAAAAAAGTAAACGAAAATCCTGAACTTGAGAAAGTATCAGCATCCGT
AAAAGGAAAATCAGAAGCAGCCGGTTATTATGAGCGTATTCAACTTGGAGGAATGGCTCAAAAGATGTTT
ACTTCCCTGCAAAAAGAAGTCAAGACAGATGTGTTTTCTCCGCTTGAAGAAGCAGCGGAAGCAGCAAAAG
CAAATGAGCCAACGGGCGAAACGATGCTTTTAAACGCGTCTTTCTTAATTAACCGAGAAGATGAAGCGAA
GTTTGATGAAAAAGTAAATGAAGCGCATGAAAACTGGAAAGACAAAGCCGATTTTCATTACAGCGGTCCT
TGGCCTGCTTATAATTTTGTGAACATTCGCCTAAAAGTAGAAGAGAAATAACGTGCTTCACAAATTAGTA
ACCGCACCCATTAACCTTGTAGTGAAAATCGGCGAAAAAGTACAGGAAGAAGCTGATAAACAGCTATATG
ACCTTCCGACGATTCAGCAAAAGCTCATTCAGCTTCAAATGATGTTTGAGCTTGGTGAAATTCCAGAAGA
AGCGTTTCAAGAAAAAGAAGATGAATTGTTAATGAGGTACGAAATTGCGAAACGCAGAGAAATTGAACAA
TGGGAAGAGCTAACACAAAAAAGAAATGAGGAATCCTAGATGGGAGAATTACTGTATTTATACGGTTTAA
TTCCAACAAAAGAAGCAGCAGCCATAGAGCCGTTTCCATCTTATAAGGGGTTTGACGGAGAACATTCACT
GTACCCAATTGCGTTTGATCAGGTGACGGCTGTAGTTTCTAAGCTGGATGCTGACACCTATTCAGAAAAA
GTGATTCAAGAAAAAATGGAGCAGGATATGAGCTGGCTGCAGGAAAAAGCATTTCATCATCACGAAACGG
TAGCCGCTTTGTACGAAGAATTTACGATCATTCCATTAAAATTTTGCACCATTTATAAAGGTGAAGAAAG
TCTGCAGGCAGCTATTGAGATTAACAAAGAAAAGATAGAGAATTCACTGACGCTGCTTCAAGGAAATGAA
GAGTGGAATGTGAAAATTTACTGTGATGATACAGAGCTTAAAAAAGGAATCAGCGAAACGAATGAAAGCG
TGAAAGCGAAAAAACAAGAAATTAGTCACTTATCACCAGGAAGACAGTTTTTTGAAAAGAAAAAAATAGA
TCAGCTGATTGAAAAAGAATTAGAGCTTCACAAAAACAAAGTGTGTGAAGAGATACATGACAAGCTAAAA
GAATTATCGCTTTATGACTCTGTTAAAAAGAATTGGAGCAAAGACGTAACTGGCGCAGCTGAACAGATGG
CGTGGAACAGCGTGTTTCTTCTCCCGTCTCTGCAGATTACTAAGTTCGTAAACGAAATAGAAGAGCTTCA
GCAAAGGCTTGAAAATAAAGGCTGGAAGTTTGAAGTGACGGGACCATGGCCGCCCTATCATTTCTCGAGC
TTTGCGTAAAGTGAGGAATTAACATTATGTCTCTTAAACAATCCATGGAGAATAAAGATATTGCTCTTAT
TGATATTTTAGATGTCATTTTAGATAAAGGAGTCGCCATTAAAGGAGACTTAATCATTTCCATAGCTGGC
GTCGATTTAGTGTATTTGGATTTGCGGGTGCTTATTTCTTCGGTTGAAACGCTTGTGCAAGCAAAAGAAG
GAAATCACAAACCAATCACTTCTGAACAATTTGATAAACAAAAGGAAGAGTTAATGGACGCGACCGGCCA
GCCGAGCAAATGGACCAATCCGCTTGGCTCCTGACCCTTGCGAGCAGTCGTATGCTTTCTCGAATTCCGA
GTAGGAGGAACAGTATGGCAGTCGAACATAATATGCAGTCAAGTACGATTGTAGATGTGCTCGAAAAGAT
TTTGGATAAAGGAGTCGTTATAGCGGGGGACATCACCGTAGGAATTGCAGATGTCGAGCTATTAACGATA
AAGATCCGCTTGATTGTGGCTTCGGTTGATAAGGCAAAAGAAATCGGCATGGACTGGTGGGAAAATGATC
CGTATCTCAGTTCAAAAGGAGCCAATAACAAAGCGCTCGAAGAAGAAAATAAAATGCTGCATGAGCGGTT
AAAAACGCTTGAAGAAAAAATAGAAACGAAACGTTAAAAACTGTACGCTACTTAAAAAATGGAGGGATTT
ACAATGGCAACTGAAACAAAATTAGATAACACACAGGCAGAAAACAAGGAAAATAAAAATGCGGAAAACG
GTTCAAAAGAAAAGAACGGTTCAAAAGCAAGCAAAACAACAAGCAGCGGGCCAATCAAACGAGCGGTAGC
AGGAGGCATCATCGGTGCAACGATTGGATATGTATCGACTCCTGAAAATCGAAAAAGTCTCCTTGACCGC
ATTGATACAGACGAATTAAAAAGCAAAGCATCTGATTTAGGAACAAAGGTAAAAGAAAAATCAAAAAGCA
GCGTGGCCAGCCTGAAAACATCTGCGGGAAGCTTGTTTAAAAAAGATAAAGATAAATCAAAAGATGATGA
AGAAAACGTAAATTCTTCTAGTAGCGAAACAGAAGACGATAACGTTCAAGAGTACGACGAGTTAAAAGAA
GAAAATCAAACTCTTCAAGATCGCTTATCACAGCTTGAAGAAAAAATGAACATGCTTGTTGAGCTTAGCC
TCAATAAAAATCAAGACGAAGAAGCGGAAGATACAGATTCCGACGAAGAAGAGAACGATGAGAACGATGA
AAACGATGAAAACGAGCAGGACGATGAAAACGAAGAAGAAACATCTAAGCCACGTAAAAAGGATAAAAAA
GAAGCTGAGGAAGAAGAAAGTGAAAGTGACGAAGACAGCGAGGAAGAAGAGGAAGATTCTCGCTCAAACA
AAAAAAATAAAAAAGTAAAAACAGAAGAAGAAGACGAAGATGAAAGCGAAGAAGAAAAAAAGGAAGCGAA
ACCAAAAAAGTCAACAGCTAAAAAATCAAAAAATACAAAAGCAAAGAAAAACACGGACGAAGAAGATGAT
GAAGCAACATCTCTTTCTAGTGAAGACGATACAACAGCCTAAGACGTAAAGGAGGAAAGAAAGACATGAG
TACAGGCCCTTCTTTTTCAACTAAAGACAATACGCTTGAATACTTTGTGAAAGCTTCTAATAAACACGGC
TTTTCACTTGATATTTCATTAAATGTAAACGGCGCTGTGATTTCCGGTACCATGATTTCAGCAAAAGAAT
ACTTTGATTACTTAAGCGAAACGTTTGAAGAAGGCAGTGAAGTGGCTCAGGCGCTAAGCGAACAATTCTC
TTTAGCAAGCGAAGCGAGCGAATCAAACGGAGAAGCAGAAGCCCATTTTATTCATTTGAAAAATACAAAG
ATTTACTGTGGAGACAGTAAATCTACTCCTTCTAAAGGCAAAATCTTTTGGAGAGGGAAAATAGCAGAAG
TAGACGGGTTTTTCTTAGGAAAGATTTCTGATGCAAAATCAACGAGTAAAAAGAGTTCATAAAAAACGGC
GGGGTGATTGCCCCGCCGTTTTTTAGTGATGTGATGAGATGTGCAGCTTCTTTTTTCGATACATGAGCGG
AGTCATCTTCATTTCTTTTCGAAACTGATTAATAAAATAGCTTGTACTATTAAACCCTACTTGATAGGCG
ACTTCCGTCACATTTGCTTCTGCTTGCTGCAGTCCGGATTCGCGAACGCGTCTCGAGAGATCCGGCTGCT
AACAAAGCCCGAAAGGAAGCTGAGTTGGCTGCTGCCACCGCTGAGCAATAACTAGCATAACCCCTTGGGG
CCTCTAAACGGGTCTTGAGGGGTTTTTTGCTGAAAGGAGGAACTATATCCGACTAGTAGCCCGCCTAATG
AGCGGGCTTTTTTTTAATTCCCCTATTTGTTTATTTTTCTAAATACATTCAAATATGTATCCGCTCATGA
GACAATAACCCTGATAAATGCTTCAATAATATTGAAAAAGGAAGAGTATGAGTATTCAACATTTCCGTGT
CGCCCTTATTCCCTTTTTTGCGGCATTTTGCCTTCCTGTTTTTGCTCACCCAGAAACGCTCGTGAAAGTA
AAAGACGCAGAGGACCAATTGGGGGCACGAGTGGGATACATAGAACTGGACTTGAATAGCGGTAAAATCC
TTGAGAGTTTTCGCCCTGAAGAGCGTTTTCCAATGATGAGCACTTTCAAAGTTCTGCTATGTGGAGCAGT
ATTATCCCGTGTAGATGCGGGGCAAGAGCAACTCGGACGACGAATACACTATTCGCAGAATGACTTGGTT
GAATACTCCCCAGTGACAGAAAAGCACCTTACGGACGGAATGACGGTAAGAGAATTATGTAGTGCCGCCA
TAACGATGAGTGATAACACTGCGGCGAACTTACTTCTGACAACCATCGGTGGACCGAAGGAATTAACCGC
TTTTTTGCACAATATGGGAGACCATGTAACTCGCCTTGACCGTTGGGAACCAGAACTGAATGAAGCCATA
CCAAACGACGAGCGAGACACCACAATGCCTGCGGCAATGGCAACAACATTACGCAAACTATTAACTGGCG
AACTACTTACTCTGGCTTCACGGCAACAATTAATAGACTGGCTTGAAGCGGATAAAGTTGCAGGACCACT
ACTGCGTTCGGCACTTCCTGCTGGCTGGTTTATTGCTGATAAATCTGGGGCAGGAGAGCGTGGTTCACGG
GGTATCATTGCCGCACTTGGACCAGATGGTAAGCCTTCCCGTATCGTAGTTATCTACACGACGGGTAGTC
AGGCAACTATGGACGAACGAAATAGACAGATTGCTGAAATAGGGGCTTCACTGATTAAGCATTGGTAAAC
CGATACAATTAAAGGCTCCTTTTGGAGCCTTTTTTTTTGGACGGACCGGTAGAAAAGATCAAAGGATCTT
CTTGAGATCCTTTTTTTCTGCGCGTAATCTGCTGCTTGCAAACAAAAAAACCACCGCTACCAGCGGTGGT
TTGTTTGCCGGATCAAGAGCTACCAACTCTTTTTCCGAAGGTAACTGGCTTCAGCAGAGCGCAGATACCA
AATACTGTCCTTCTAGTGTAGCCGTAGTTAGGCCACCACTTCAAGAACTCTGTAGCACCGCCTACATACC
TCGCTCTGCTAATCCTGTTACCAGTGGCTGCTGCCAGTGGCGATAAGTCGTGTCTTACCGGGTTGGACTC
AAGACGATAGTTACCGGATAAGGCGCAGCGGTCGGGCTGAACGGGGGGTTCGTGCACACAGCCCAGCTTG
GAGCGAACGACCTACACCGAACTGAGATACCTACAGCGTGAGCTATGAGAAAGCGCCACGCTTCCCGAAG
GGAGAAAGGCGGACAGGTATCCGGTAAGCGGCAGGGTCGGAACAGGAGAGCGCACGAGGGAGCTTCCAGG
GGGAAACGCCTGGTATCTTTATAGTCCTGTCGGGTTTCGCCACCTCTGACTTGAGCGTCGATTTTTGTGA
TGCTCGTCAGGGGGGCGGAGCCTATGGAAA
Features (pLannotate 1.2.2; 15 found; start..end, strand, type, name):
     48..181     +  rep_origin     RSF ori (fragment): Plasmids containing the RSF 1030 origin of replication can be propagated in E. coli cells that contain additional plasmids with compatible origins.
    186..325     -  misc_feature   bom: basis of mobility region from pBR322
    427..618     -  CDS            rop: Rop protein, which maintains plasmids at low copy number; rop
    658..768     +  CDS            mbeC (fragment): MBEC_ECOLX - Experimental evidence at protein level: Swiss-Prot protein existence level 1. Required for efficient mobilization of ColE1 plasmid and is thus essential to promote the specific transfer of the plasmid during conjugation. Probably functions by inducing DNA bending, helping the MbeA relaxase to melt the DNA around the nic site and cleave the phosphodiester bond. Binds specifically double-stranded DNA (dsDNA) containing the ColE1 oriT but does not recognize the inverted repeat (IR). From Escherichia coli.
    855..873     +  promoter       T7 promoter: promoter for bacteriophage T7 RNA polymerase
   3570..3586    +  5'UTR          OsADH 5'-UTR (fragment): translational enhancer from the 5'-UTR of the Oryza sativa alcohol dehydrogenase gene (Sugio et al., 2008)
   4227..4511    +  CDS            gvpS: GVPS_BACME - Protein inferred from homology: Swiss-Prot protein existence level 3. Gas vesicles are small, hollow, gas filled protein structures that are found in several microbial planktonic microorganisms. They allow the positioning of the organism at the favorable depth for growth (By similarity). From Bacillus megaterium.
   4565..4864    +  CDS            gvpJ: GVPJ_BACME - Protein inferred from homology: Swiss-Prot protein existence level 3. Gas vesicles are small, hollow, gas filled protein structures that are found in several microbial planktonic microorganisms. They allow the positioning of the organism at the favorable depth for growth. This protein could be important for the shape determination of the gas vesicle. From Bacillus megaterium.
   6283..6402    -  CDS            ydeC (fragment): YDEC_BACSU - Protein predicted: Swiss-Prot protein existence level 4. From Bacillus subtilis (strain 168).
   6435..6484    +  CDS            SET1 (fragment): solubility-enhancement tag derived from T7 phage gene 10B
   6492..6539    +  terminator     T7 terminator: transcription terminator for bacteriophage T7 RNA polymerase
   6606..6697    +  promoter       AmpR promoter: bla
   6698..7555    +  CDS            bla: BLAT_ECOLX - Experimental evidence at protein level: Swiss-Prot protein existence level 1. TEM-type are the most prevalent beta-lactamases in enterobacteria; they hydrolyze the beta-lactam bond in susceptible beta-lactam antibiotics, thus conferring resistance to penicillins and cephalosporins. TEM-3 and TEM-4 are capable of hydrolyzing cefotaxime and ceftazidime. TEM-5 is capable of hydrolyzing ceftazidime. TEM-6 is capable of hydrolyzing ceftazidime and aztreonam. TEM-8/CAZ-2, TEM- 16/CAZ-7 and TEM-24/CAZ-6 are markedly active against ceftazidime. IRT- 4 shows resistance to beta-lactamase in
   7562..7601    +  terminator     fd terminator: central terminator from bacteriophage fd (Otsuka and Kunisawa, 1982)
   7632..8220    +  rep_origin     ori: high-copy-number ColE1/pMB1/pBR322/pUC origin of replication
