[The description below was written by a language model from this plasmid's Addgene catalogue record and pLannotate feature annotations shown in this document.]
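Description:
pST39-Mega'-deltaBK is an 8.2 kb bacterial expression plasmid built on the pST39 backbone, carrying a variant of the Priestia megaterium gas vesicle gene cluster ("Mega'") in which GvpB (also called GvpA2) and GvpK have been knocked out. It is propagated in E. coli under ampicillin selection, provided by a TEM-type beta-lactamase (bla) with its own promoter followed by an fd terminator. Replication relies on a ColE1/pMB1-type origin. The adjacent rop gene, which restrains copy number, and the pBR322 bom region are also present, consistent with the low-copy designation in the record. The short RSF ori and mbeC hits next to these elements are fragmentary matches, most likely reflecting homology within the pBR322-derived backbone rather than functional parts.

The payload sits between a T7 promoter and a T7 terminator roughly 5.6 kb apart, so the gene cluster is expected to be transcribed as a single unit by T7 RNA polymerase in a suitable expression host. Automated annotation recognises only gvpS and gvpJ within this interval. The remaining genes of the cluster are not individually annotated, and the record does not say how the GvpB and GvpK knockouts were made. Small hits to a rice ADH 5'-UTR, ydeC and a SET1 tag are short fragments and probably incidental.

Gas vesicles are hollow, gas-filled protein nanostructures that provide buoyancy to microorganisms. The associated work is a systematic protein-protein interaction analysis of gas vesicle assembly, so a construct lacking these two components plausibly serves as a background for testing what GvpB and GvpK contribute to that process. The insert was assembled by Gibson cloning.
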