Addgene plasmid #216896: pST39-Mega'-deltaBK
Purpose: Mega' with knockout of GvpB and GvpK
Depositing lab: George Lu. Depositing organization: Rice University. Publication: Elucidating the assembly of gas vesicles by systematic protein-protein interaction analysis. Iburg M, Anderson AP, Wong VT, Anton ED, He A, Lu GJ. EMBO J. 2024 Oct;43(19):4156-4172. doi: 10.1038/s44318-024-00178-2. Epub 2024 Sep 3. PubMed 39227754.
Backbone
  Vector backbone: pST39
  Vector type: Bacterial Expression
Growth in bacteria
  Bacterial resistance: Ampicillin, 100 μg/mL
  Growth temperature: 30°C
  Growth strain: DH5alpha
  Copy number: Low Copy
Gene/Insert
  Gene/Insert name: Mega' with knockout of GvpB and GvpK (alt name: GvpB is also known as GvpA2)
  Species: Synthetic; Priestia megaterium
  Cloning method: Gibson Cloning
Terms and licenses: Academic/Nonprofit Terms; Industry Terms: Not Available to Industry
Depositor comments: Please visit https://www.biorxiv.org/content/10.1101/2023.07.23.550228v1 for bioRxiv preprint.
How to cite: pST39-Mega'-deltaBK was a gift from George Lu (Addgene plasmid # 216896 ; http://n2t.net/addgene:216896 ; RRID:Addgene_216896)
